Addgene plasmid #91910: pC020 - LseCas13a from Listeria seeligeri
Purpose: Expresses LseCas13a for bacterial expression and contains backbone for spacer cloning
Depositing lab: Feng Zhang. Depositing organization: Broad Institute. Publication: RNA targeting with CRISPR-Cas13. Abudayyeh OO, Gootenberg JS, Essletzbichler P, Han S, Joung J, Belanto JJ, Verdine V, Cox DBT, Kellner MJ, Regev A, Lander ES, Voytas DF, Ting AY, Zhang F. Nature. 2017 Oct 4. doi: 10.1038/nature24049. PubMed 28976959.
Backbone
  Vector backbone: pACYC184
  Backbone size w/o insert (bp): 4197
  Total vector size (bp): 7687
  Vector type: Bacterial Expression
Growth in bacteria
  Bacterial resistance: Chloramphenicol, 25 μg/mL
  Growth temperature: 37°C
  Growth strain: NEB Stable
  Copy number: Low Copy
Gene/Insert
  Gene/Insert name: LseCas13a and guide expression cassette
  Species: Listeria seeligeri
  Insert size (bp): 3490
Terms and licenses: Academic/Nonprofit Terms; Industry Terms: Not Available to Industry
How to cite: pC020 - LseCas13a from Listeria seeligeri was a gift from Feng Zhang (Addgene plasmid # 91910 ; http://n2t.net/addgene:91910 ; RRID:Addgene_91910)
