[The description below was written by a language model from this plasmid's Addgene catalogue record and pLannotate feature annotations shown in this document.]
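Description:
pC020 - LseCas13a from Listeria seeligeri is a low-copy bacterial expression plasmid built on the pACYC184 backbone, about 7.7 kb in total with an insert of roughly 3.5 kb. It replicates from the p15A origin, which is compatible with ColE1-type plasmids and so allows co-maintenance with a second plasmid in the same E. coli cell. Selection is by chloramphenicol, through the cat gene under its native promoter. The feature table also picks up typical pACYC184 remnants: an IS1 fragment, a short RSF origin-like fragment, small predicted ORF fragments and several pieces of the tetracycline resistance gene. One of these TcR pieces is a larger segment spanning the sequence origin. The record lists only chloramphenicol as the resistance, so tetracycline resistance should not be assumed to be functional.

The payload is the coding sequence for Cas13a (formerly C2c2) from Listeria seeligeri, the RNA-guided, RNA-targeting effector of type VI CRISPR systems. It lies on the reverse strand with a lac promoter annotated immediately upstream of it. Downstream of the Cas13a gene, in the same orientation, sits the strong constitutive synthetic promoter J23119. This presumably drives the guide expression cassette named in the catalogue entry. The direct repeat and spacer cloning site themselves are not annotated in the feature table, so their layout and the cloning enzymes are not stated.

According to the record, the plasmid expresses LseCas13a in bacteria and serves as a backbone into which user-defined spacers are cloned. That makes it suited to testing programmed RNA targeting or interference by this ortholog in E. coli, as part of comparative characterisation of Cas13 family members.
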