Features (pLannotate 1.2.2; 13 found; start..end, strand, type, name):
    232..266     -  promoter       J23119 promoter: bacterial promoter (Registry of Standard Biological Parts BBa J23119)
    270..3629    -  CDS            cas13: CS13A_LISSS - Also known as c2c2 From Listeria seeligeri serovar 1/2b (strain ATCC 35967 / DSM 20751 / CCM 3970 / CIP 100100 / NCTC 11856 / SLCC 3954 / 1120).
   3644..3673    -  promoter       lac promoter: promoter for the E. coli lac operon
   3711..4256    +  rep_origin     p15A ori: Plasmids containing the medium-copy-number p15A origin of replication can be propagated in E. coli cells that contain a second plasmid with the ColE1 origin.
   4344..4399    +  rep_origin     RSF ori (fragment): Plasmids containing the RSF 1030 origin of replication can be propagated in E. coli cells that contain additional plasmids with compatible origins.
   4518..4661    -  mobile_element IS1 (fragment): prokaryotic transposable element IS1
   4782..4884    +  promoter       cat promoter: promoter of the E. coli cat gene encoding chloramphenicol acetyltransferase
   4885..5541    +  CDS            cat: CAT_ECOLX - Experimental evidence at protein level: Swiss-Prot protein existence level 1. This enzyme is an effector of chloramphenicol resistance in bacteria. From Escherichia coli. This protein is used as a marker in many commonly used cloning vectors, such as pACYC184.
   5843..5941    -  CDS            YPB2_ECOLX (fragment): Protein predicted: Swiss-Prot protein existence level 4. From Escherichia coli.
   5928..5985    +  CDS            TcR (fragment): tetracycline efflux protein; tet; confers resistance to tetracycline
   5982..6075    -  CDS            TcR (fragment): tetracycline efflux protein; tet; confers resistance to tetracycline
   6211..6336    +  CDS            YPB1_ECOLX (fragment): Protein predicted: Swiss-Prot protein existence level 4. From Escherichia coli.
   6578..82      -  CDS            TcR (across the origin): tetracycline efflux protein; tet; confers resistance to tetracycline
>Addgene plasmid #91910 | pC020 - LseCas13a from Listeria seeligeri | addgene full sequence | sequence record 183041 | Addgene NGS Result
GTACCGGCATAACCAAGCCTATGCCTACAGCATCCAGGGTGACGGTGCCGAGGATGACGATGAGCGCATT
GTTAGATTTCATACACGGTGCCTGACTGCGTTAGCAATTTAACTGTGATAAACTACCGCATTAAAGCTTG
TTTTAGTCCTCTTTCATATAGAGGTAGTCTCTTACCGAGACGAATCTCCGTCTCCGTTTTAGTCCTCTTT
CATATAGAGGTAGTCTCTTACGCTAGCATGATACCTAGGACTGAGCTAGCTGTCAATCACTTCATGGTCA
GCAGAGTTCTCACCAGCTGACAGTATTCGTTACTGACCTGGTTGCTTGACACTGTAGACTTCTCCCCCAG
ATGGTGGATTTTCTTGGGCTGCAGTTTGTCAATCTTCAGATGGTGGTTAGTCTGGTACAGTGGCTTGAAG
GTCACCTCCATGCCATGACTAGACAGGATTTCTTTCAGAGACTTGGAGACAGCATTCTTCAGTTTCCTGT
CATAGCTCAGCACATCTCTGGCATCGTCGAACAGTTCCAGAATTGAGTTCCCCAGCTGGCCATTCAGGTA
GTTAAAGTGACTGATATTGTTCCGCTTCTCTTTCAGTCGATTGTCGAACAGTTCCAGATACTCCAGGGTC
AGCCGCAGCTGCTTCAGGTCGACTTTCAGCTGGGGATCATTCTTGGAGCTCACTTTGATGGAGGCATTCT
TCAGGTTATACAGTTCATAATCGTTGTACTTGTTCTTGTTCTTGTTCTCGGACAGCAGAATCCAGCTTGT
CACTCGGTATTCGCTATTTTCGCGCTCCAGAATGTAGTTTGAACTAAACTGGAAATCTCTGTCAGCGATA
GACATGTATCCGGCCAGCCGGGACAGCAGGTCAATGGTCAGCTGATGCAGGTGTCTGACCTGGGTCAGCT
CCACTTTAGTCTTTGCCCACTGGTAGTTGGAGATGTCATTAATCACGTTCTGGTATTTCTTAGTCCATGC
GCTATCCCGAGCCAGCCCTGGCTTCTCGATCCACTGTTTATGCAGGGATTCCTGCTGAGCAATCTTTTCT
GTCACGTCGTACTCGTGCAGCTTGGCAATATCTTTTGCGCTCACCTTATAATCGTCAGAGGAGCTGAACA
GCTTTTCCAGGATAGTCTCTGTTCCATATTTCTTGACCAGGTCGATACTCCGATTAATCACAGGTGTCTG
CCCATCCTCCTGGGTGTAGGGCAGAGACTGCAGCAGTTCCTCGCTCACATACAGTGACATGTTTTTCTTC
CAGGCTTCTTTATCGTCGAACAGCTCCTTCCAGTCATTACATCCTTTCTCCCCGTTCAGCAGGGCCAGGC
CGATCACTTCTCTTGCCTTGGTAAAAGTTGAAATTTCCTCTGTACTCTGCAGGCTACAGCTGAACTTGAT
CATTTCGTTCCGCAGCTCGGACAGCTGCTTTGCATCCAGCAGTTTGCACATCAGCCAAAAAGCGATATTG
CTATCGTCCATGTCTGTATGGAATGGAATTTCGATATTATCGTTCTCTGGCACTGTGTTCTTGGTAGGGT
GGCAGATGTAGGTCAGCCTATTCTTCTCAATAAAGCTGTTGAACCCTTTGATAAACACCTGGTTAATAAA
CTTTTCGAAGTGGTTGATTTTCTCCTTTTCCTCCTGTTTCTTCTGGTACAGCATCAGCTGACTCTGAATA
TAAGACATGTATTCGGAAGGTTTCTCGTCCTTATTCATTTTGCGGATATCCTGGAATGCCTTAGCATAGC
CCTTCCTCTCTTTGTTCAGGGTCAGGATAAAGTCCACTGAACTCTTGAACAGATCATTGTTTGTGGTAAA
CTGGGGCAGGAACACCTGATAGTACACCATCTTAAACAGGGAGTACTGGGCCTGAAATGCTTCGCTGTTG
AAGGCTTTCTCATTGTAGATGTTCAGCTTCAGATTATAGTCTGGCTGTGCCTCATCCTGGTTCTGGTAGT
CGAAGCCCTTCAGATAGACTCTTTTAAAGGAAGGAGCGAAGGGCACGGCGCTTGTCAGCAGTGACAGCTC
AAAATTAGGAATGGTGAACACCTGGTTCAGCTGATCAGAGGAATAGTAGTCCAGGATCTTGCTTGACTCC
ATTTTGTTAATGATCAGTTCGGGCACACTGTCCAGCTCAGAATAAAAGTAATCCTTGAACAGGGTTTCCT
TATACAGGAACTCGCTGGTCACGTCTTTGGTCTTGCCATTAATGATCTTGGATTTCTTCACTTTGAAAGT
TGGGTTGTTAAAGAATTTCTTCCAGCTATGTTTCTTCAGGTGAATGATCTCGTTCCGGATAGGGGCAATT
GCTCCTCGCAGTCCCCAAGAGGCCAGCTCGATATCGTCCACAGTAATTTCCTGGGAAAAGAACTGGCTCC
ACTGGCGGATGAACTTCTTGTGCTTAATCTCCTTGAAGCTGTTCTTGAACTCGCCGATCATCAGAATGTC
TTTCTTACAGACGGGGTACACCATATTCCTCAGATTGTTAGATGCGAACAGGCAAGCGTTGATAAACTTC
AGAGCGAAGGCTTCCTCAATTTTGATCTTCTGCAGACTATTAGAGTTCACTGTAGATTCGATCTCATAGG
AGGCCAGCTTTCCCTCCTGCAGGATTCGCTGGACAATCTTGTTCTTCAGGCGGTGGTTCACGATCTTCTG
AATTTCGCCGATCTCCAGATTCCTGATATCTCCCACTTTTCTGTTGGTTTTCTTAATAGGGAAGTAAGTT
TCCAGATGCTTGCGAATCTCGATATTGAACTGGTTCAGTTCGCTATTCTCTTTCAGTTCCTCAATGATCT
GCCTCTCGTGGTTCTGCAGGGTAGATTTCAGCTTGTAATTGATCTCCTTGTCGTTTTTCTTAGCTTCTTT
AAAAGTAGCCTTCAGGGCGGATGTCAGCTTTTCCAGCTGGTATTTCTCGGACACGCTCTGGATATCGAAG
GGCTTGTTCTTGTTCAGAATATCCTTCATATAGCGGTCCATCAGCTGGCCTGACCTACTCTCGGTTGACT
GGATGCGATTGTTCCTGATACTTTTCTTAATCAGTTTAGTCTTACTAGAGATGTAGTTCTCGGCCCAGTT
AATATACAGTTCCATGTCCTTAGAAAAGGACTCCCAGCAGATGAAGGTTCCCTGCTGTTTCTTCAGACTG
TCCTCCAGCAGCTGAGACAGATTAATTTCGATTCTGTATTCCTCTGACTTATCGGGACTGTTCTCTGGGA
AATAGTACAGGCTCTTCTTGAATCTGTGATTCAGGAAGTTTGAGATATTCAGCTTAGTGACATCGCTCAC
CTTGATCTTTTCCTGGCTGTTCTCCTGCAGCAGGCCGTGCACCAGTTTCTTCATCTGCTTCTGCTCAGGG
CGACAAATAGTCTTGTTGACCACGCTTTTGTAGAAGGAGCTTTTCTTATGGTGCATGATCTGCTCTGTAT
TGTCCTGCATTTCGTTCTCATAGACCAGTTTCCCGCCATTCTTGTCCCGGCTGATCAGCACTTTCTTCCG
ATCGACCTCCACCTTAGTGATCCTCATTGTTTTGACTTCGATGATTTTCTTCTCTCTCCGGTTATACATG
TAATCGCAAAAGAACAGCACGCCCAGATGGTGGATCAGGGTCTTAATGCTGATCCACATGGATAAGACCT
CCTAACATACGAGCCGGAAGCATAAAGTGTAAATCTAGAAATATTTTATCTGATTAATAAGATGATCTTC
TTGAGATCGTTTTGGTCTGCGCGTAATCTCTTGCTCTGAAAACGAAAAAACCGCCTTGCAGGGCGGTTTT
TCGAAGGTTCTCTGAGCTACCAACTCTTTGAACCGAGGTAACTGGCTTGGAGGAGCGCAGTCACCAAAAC
TTGTCCTTTCAGTTTAGCCTTAACCGGCGCATGACTTCAAGACTAACTCCTCTAAATCAATTACCAGTGG
CTGCTGCCAGTGGTGCTTTTGCATGTCTTTCCGGGTTGGACTCAAGACGATAGTTACCGGATAAGGCGCA
GCGGTCGGACTGAACGGGGGGTTCGTGCATACAGTCCAGCTTGGAGCGAACTGCCTACCCGGAACTGAGT
GTCAGGCGTGGAATGAGACAAACGCGGCCATAACAGCGGAATGACACCGGTAAACCGAAAGGCAGGAACA
GGAGAGCGCACGAGGGAGCCGCCAGGGGGAAACGCCTGGTATCTTTATAGTCCTGTCGGGTTTCGCCACC
ACTGATTTGAGCGTCAGATTTCGTGATGCTTGTCAGGGGGGCGGAGCCTATGGAAAAACGGCTTTGCCGC
GGCCCTCTCACTTCCCTGTTAAGTATCTTCCTGGCATCTTCCAGGAAATCTCCGCCCCGTTCGTAAGCCA
TTTCCGCTCGCCGCAGTCGAACGACCGAGCGTAGCGAGTCAGTGAGCGAGGAAGCGGAATATATCCTGTA
TCACATATTCTGCTGACGCACCGGTGCAGCCTTTTTTCTCCTGCCACATGAAGCACTTCACTGACACCCT
CATCAGTGCCAACATAGTAAGCCAGTATACACTCCGCTAGCGCTGATGTCCGGCGGTGCTTTTGCCGTTA
CGCACCACCCCGTCAGTAGCTGAACAGGAGGGACAGCTGATAGAAACAGAAGCCACTGGAGCACCTCAAA
AACACCATCATACACTAAATCAGTAAGTTGGCAGCATCACCCGACGCACTTTGCGCCGAATAAATACCTG
TGACGGAAGATCACTTCGCAGAATAAATAAATCCTGGTGTCCCTGTTGATACCGGGAAGCCCTGGGCCAA
CTTTTGGCGAAAATGACACGTTGATCGGCACGTAAGAGGTTCCAACTTTCACCATAATGAAATAAGATCA
CTACCGGGCGTATTTTTTGAGTTATCGAGATTTTCAGGAGCTAAGGAAGCTAAAATGGAGAAAAAAATCA
CTGGATATACCACCGTTGATATATCCCAATGGCATCGTAAAGAACATTTTGAGGCATTTCAGTCAGTTGC
TCAATGTACCTATAACCAGACCGTTCAGCTGGATATTACGGCCTTTTTAAAGACCGTAAAGAAAAATAAG
CACAAGTTTTATCCGGCCTTTATTCACATTCTTGCCCGCCTGATGAATGCTCATCCGGAATTCCGTATGG
CAATGAAAGACGGTGAGCTGGTGATATGGGATAGTGTTCACCCTTGTTACACCGTTTTCCATGAGCAAAC
TGAAACGTTTTCATCGCTCTGGAGTGAATACCACGACGATTTCCGGCAGTTTCTACACATATATTCGCAA
GATGTGGCGTGTTACGGTGAAAACCTGGCCTATTTCCCTAAAGGGTTTATTGAGAATATGTTTTTCGTGT
CAGCCAATCCCTGGGTGAGTTTCACCAGTTTTGATTTAAACGTGGCCAATATGGACAACTTCTTCGCCCC
CGTTTTCACCATGGGCAAATATTATACGCAAGGCGACAAGGTGCTGATGCCGCTGGCGATTCAGGTTCAT
CATGCCGTTTGTGATGGCTTCCATGTCGGCAGAATGCTTAATGAATTACAACAGTACTGCGATGAGTGGC
AGGGCGGGGCGTAATTTTTTTAAGGCAGTTATTGGTGCCCTTAAACGCCTGGTTGCTACGCCTGAATAAG
TGATAATAAGCGGATGAATGGCAGAAATTCGAAAGCAAATTCGACCCGGTCGTCGGTTCAGGGCAGGGTC
GTTAAATAGCCGCTTATGTCTATTGCTGGTTTACCGGTTTATTGACTACCGGAAGCAGTGTGACCGTGTG
CTTCTCAAATGCCTGAGGCCAGTTTGCTCAGGCTCTCCCCGTGGAGGTAATAATTGACGATATGATCATT
TATTCTGCCTCCCAGAGCCTGATAAAAACGGTTAGCGCTTCGTTAATACAGATGTAGGTGTTCCACAGGG
TAGCCAGCAGCATCCTGCGATGCAGATCCGGAACATAATGGTGCAGGGCGCTTGTTTCGGCGTGGGTATG
GTGGCAGGCCCCGTGGCCGGGGGACTGTTGGGCGCTGCCGGCACCTGTCCTACGAGTTGCATGATAAAGA
AGACAGTCATAAGTGCGGCGACGATAGTCATGCCCCGCGCCCACCGGAAGGAGCTACCGGCAGCGGTGCG
GACTGTTGTAACTCAGAATAAGAAATGAGGCCGCTCATGGCGTTGACTCTCAGTCATAGTATCGTGGTAT
CACCGGTTGGTTCCACTCTCTGTTGCGGGCAACTTCAGCAGCACGTAGGGGACTTCCGCGTTTCCAGACT
TTACGAAACACGGAAACCGAAGACCATTCATGTTGTTGCTCAGGTCGCAGACGTTTTGCAGCAGCAGTCG
CTTCACGTTCGCTCGCGTATCGGTGATTCATTCTGCTAACCAGTAAGGCAACCCCGCCAGCCTAGCCGGG
TCCTCAACGACAGGAGCACGATCATGCGCACCCGTGGCCAGGACCCAACGCTGCCCGAGATGCGCCGCGT
GCGGCTGCTGGAGATGGCGGACGCGATGGATATGTTCTGCCAAGGGTTGGTTTGCGCATTCACAGTTCTC
CGCAAGAATTGATTGGCTCCAATTCTTGGAGTGGTGAATCCGTTAGCGAGGTGCCGCCGGCTTCCATTCA
GGTCGAGGTGGCCCGGCTCCATGCACCGCGACGCAACGCGGGGAGGCAGACAAGGTATAGGGCGGCGCCT
ACAATCCATGCCAACCCGTTCCATGTGCTCGCCGAGGCGGCATAAATCGCCGTGACGATCAGCGGTCCAA
TGATCGAAGTTAGGCTGGTAAGAGCCGCGAGCGATCCTTGAAGCTGTCCCTGATGGTCGTCATCTACCTG
CCTGGACAGCATGGCCTGCAACGCGGGCATCCCGATGCCGCCGGAAGCGAGAAGAATCATAATGGGGAAG
GCCATCCAGCCTCGCGTCGCGAACGCCAGCAAGACGTAGCCCAGCGCGTCGGCCGCCATGCCGGCGATAA
TGGCCTGCTTCTCGCCGAAACGTTTGGTGGCGGGACCAGTGACGAAGGCTTGAGCGAGGGCGTGCAAGAT
TCCGAATACCGCAAGCGACAGGCCGATCATCGTCGCGCTCCAGCGAAAGCGGTCCTCGCCGAAAATGACC
CAGAGCGCTGCCGGCACCTGTCCTACGAGTTGCATGATAAAGAAGACAGTCATAAGTGCGGCGACGATAG
TCATGCCCCGCGCCCACCGGAAGGAGCTGACTGGGTTGAAGGCTCTCAAGGGCATCGGTCGACGCTCTCC
CTTATGCGACTCCTGCATTAGGAAGCAGCCCAGTAGTAGGTTGAGGCCGTTGAGCACCGCCGCCGCAAGG
AATGGTGCATGCAAGGAGATGGCGCCCAACAGTCCCCCGGCCACGGGGCCTGCCACCATACCCACGCCGA
AACAAGCGCTCATGAGCCCGAAGTGGCGAGCCCGATCTTCCCCATCGGTGATGTCGGCGATATAGGCGCC
AGCAACCGCACCTGTGGCGCCGGTGATGCCGGCCACGATGCGTCCGGCGTAGAGGATCCACAGGACGGGT
GTGGTCGCCATGATCGCGTAGTCGATAGTGGCTCCAAGTAGCGAAGCGAGCAGGACTGGGCGGCGGCCAA
AGCGGTCGGACAGTGCTCCGAGAACGGGTGCGCATAGAAATTGCATCAACGCATATAGCGCTAGCAGCAC
GCCATAGTGACTGGCGATGCTGTCGGAATGGACGATATCCCGCAAGAGGCCCGGCA
